>Addgene plasmid #208304 | ABE-RA3.3 | addgene full sequence | sequence record 410375 | Addgene NGS Result
TCTGGCCGCCAAGAACCTGTCCGACGCCATCCTGCTGAGCGACATCCTGAGAGTGAACACCGAGATCACC
AAGGCCCCCCTGAGCGCCTCTATGATCAAGAGATACGACGAGCACCACCAGGACCTGACCCTGCTGAAAG
CTCTCGTGCGGCAGCAGCTGCCTGAGAAGTACAAAGAGATTTTCTTCGACCAGAGCAAGAACGGCTACGC
CGGCTACATTGACGGCGGAGCCAGCCAGGAAGAGTTCTACAAGTTCATCAAGCCCATCCTGGAAAAGATG
GACGGCACCGAGGAACTGCTCGTGAAGCTGAACAGAGAGGACCTGCTGCGGAAGCAGCGGACCTTCGACA
ACGGCAGCATCCCCCACCAGATCCACCTGGGAGAGCTGCACGCCATTCTGCGGCGGCAGGAAGATTTTTA
CCCATTCCTGAAGGACAACCGGGAAAAGATCGAGAAGATCCTGACCTTCCGCATCCCCTACTACGTGGGC
CCTCTGGCCAGGGGAAACAGCAGATTCGCCTGGATGACCAGAAAGAGCGAGGAAACCATCACCCCCTGGA
ACTTCGAGGAAGTGGTGGACAAGGGCGCTTCCGCCCAGAGCTTCATCGAGCGGATGACCAACTTCGATAA
GAACCTGCCCAACGAGAAGGTGCTGCCCAAGCACAGCCTGCTGTACGAGTACTTCACCGTGTATAACGAG
CTGACCAAAGTGAAATACGTGACCGAGGGAATGAGAAAGCCCGCCTTCCTGAGCGGCGAGCAGAAAAAGG
CCATCGTGGACCTGCTGTTCAAGACCAACCGGAAAGTGACCGTGAAGCAGCTGAAAGAGGACTACTTCAA
GAAAATCGAGTGCTTCGACTCCGTGGAAATCTCCGGCGTGGAAGATCGGTTCAACGCCTCCCTGGGCACA
TACCACGATCTGCTGAAAATTATCAAGGACAAGGACTTCCTGGACAATGAGGAAAACGAGGACATTCTGG
AAGATATCGTGCTGACCCTGACACTGTTTGAGGACAGAGAGATGATCGAGGAACGGCTGAAAACCTATGC
CCACCTGTTCGACGACAAAGTGATGAAGCAGCTGAAGCGGCGGAGATACACCGGCTGGGGCAGGCTGAGC
CGGAAGCTGATCAACGGCATCCGGGACAAGCAGTCCGGCAAGACAATCCTGGATTTCCTGAAGTCCGACG
GCTTCGCCAACAGAAACTTCATGCAGCTGATCCACGACGACAGCCTGACCTTTAAAGAGGACATCCAGAA
AGCCCAGGTGTCCGGCCAGGGCGATAGCCTGCACGAGCACATTGCCAATCTGGCCGGCAGCCCCGCCATT
AAGAAGGGCATCCTGCAGACAGTGAAGGTGGTGGACGAGCTCGTGAAAGTGATGGGCCGGCACAAGCCCG
AGAACATCGTGATCGAAATGGCCAGAGAGAACCAGACCACCCAGAAGGGACAGAAGAACAGCCGCGAGAG
AATGAAGCGGATCGAAGAGGGCATCAAAGAGCTGGGCAGCCAGATCCTGAAAGAACACCCCGTGGAAAAC
ACCCAGCTGCAGAACGAGAAGCTGTACCTGTACTACCTGCAGAATGGGCGGGATATGTACGTGGACCAGG
AACTGGACATCAACCGGCTGTCCGACTACGATGTGGACCATATCGTGCCTCAGAGCTTTCTGAAGGACGA
CTCCATCGACAACAAGGTGCTGACCAGAAGCGACAAGAACCGGGGCAAGAGCGACAACGTGCCCTCCGAA
GAGGTCGTGAAGAAGATGAAGAACTACTGGCGGCAGCTGCTGAACGCCAAGCTGATTACCCAGAGAAAGT
TCGACAATCTGACCAAGGCCGAGAGAGGCGGCCTGAGCGAACTGGATAAGGCCGGCTTCATCAAGAGACA
GCTGGTGGAAACCCGGCAGATCACAAAGCACGTGGCACAGATCCTGGACTCCCGGATGAACACTAAGTAC
GACGAGAATGACAAGCTGATCCGGGAAGTGAAAGTGATCACCCTGAAGTCCAAGCTGGTGTCCGATTTCC
GGAAGGATTTCCAGTTTTACAAAGTGCGCGAGATCAACAACTACCACCACGCCCACGACGCCTACCTGAA
CGCCGTCGTGGGAACCGCCCTGATCAAAAAGTACCCTAAGCTGGAAAGCGAGTTCGTGTACGGCGACTAC
AAGGTGTACGACGTGCGGAAGATGATCGCCAAGAGCGAGCAGGAAATCGGCAAGGCTACCGCCAAGTACT
TCTTCTACAGCAACATCATGAACTTTTTCAAGACCGAGATTACCCTGGCCAACGGCGAGATCCGGAAGCG
GCCTCTGATCGAGACAAACGGCGAAACCGGGGAGATCGTGTGGGATAAGGGCCGGGATTTTGCCACCGTG
CGGAAAGTGCTGAGCATGCCCCAAGTGAATATCGTGAAAAAGACCGAGGTGCAGACAGGCGGCTTCAGCA
AAGAGTCTATCCTGCCCAAGAGGAACAGCGATAAGCTGATCGCCAGAAAGAAGGACTGGGACCCTAAGAA
GTACGGCGGCTTCGACAGCCCCACCGTGGCCTATTCTGTGCTGGTGGTGGCCAAAGTGGAAAAGGGCAAG
TCCAAGAAACTGAAGAGTGTGAAAGAGCTGCTGGGGATCACCATCATGGAAAGAAGCAGCTTCGAGAAGA
ATCCCATCGACTTTCTGGAAGCCAAGGGCTACAAAGAAGTGAAAAAGGACCTGATCATCAAGCTGCCTAA
GTACTCCCTGTTCGAGCTGGAAAACGGCCGGAAGAGAATGCTGGCCTCTGCCGGCGAACTGCAGAAGGGA
AACGAACTGGCCCTGCCCTCCAAATATGTGAACTTCCTGTACCTGGCCAGCCACTATGAGAAGCTGAAGG
GCTCCCCCGAGGATAATGAGCAGAAACAGCTGTTTGTGGAACAGCACAAGCACTACCTGGACGAGATCAT
CGAGCAGATCAGCGAGTTCTCCAAGAGAGTGATCCTGGCCGACGCTAATCTGGACAAAGTGCTGTCCGCC
TACAACAAGCACCGGGATAAGCCCATCAGAGAGCAGGCCGAGAATATCATCCACCTGTTTACCCTGACCA
ATCTGGGAGCCCCTGCCGCCTTCAAGTACTTTGACACCACCATCGACCGGAAGAGGTACACCAGCACCAA
AGAGGTGCTGGACGCCACCCTGATCCACCAGAGCATCACCGGCCTGTACGAGACACGGATCGACCTGTCT
CAGCTGGGAGGTGACTCTGGCGGCTCAAAAAGAACCGCCGACGGCAGCGAATTCGAGCCCAAGAAGAAGA
GGAAAGTCTAACCGGTCATCATCACCATCACCATTGAGTTTAAACCCGCTGATCAGCCTCGACTGTGCCT
TCTAGTTGCCAGCCATCTGTTGTTTGCCCCTCCCCCGTGCCTTCCTTGACCCTGGAAGGTGCCACTCCCA
CTGTCCTTTCCTAATAAAATGAGGAAATTGCATCGCATTGTCTGAGTAGGTGTCATTCTATTCTGGGGGG
TGGGGTGGGGCAGGACAGCAAGGGGGAGGATTGGGAAGACAATAGCAGGCATGCTGGGGATGCGGTGGGC
TCTATGGCTTCTGAGGCGGAAAGAACCAGCTGGGGCTCGATACCGTCGACCTCTAGCTAGAGCTTGGCGT
AATCATGGTCATAGCTGTTTCCTGTGTGAAATTGTTATCCGCTCACAATTCCACACAACATACGAGCCGG
AAGCATAAAGTGTAAAGCCTAGGGTGCCTAATGAGTGAGCTAACTCACATTAATTGCGTTGCGCTCACTG
CCCGCTTTCCAGTCGGGAAACCTGTCGTGCCAGCTGCATTAATGAATCGGCCAACGCGCGGGGAGAGGCG
GTTTGCGTATTGGGCGCTCTTCCGCTTCCTCGCTCACTGACTCGCTGCGCTCGGTCGTTCGGCTGCGGCG
AGCGGTATCAGCTCACTCAAAGGCGGTAATACGGTTATCCACAGAATCAGGGGATAACGCAGGAAAGAAC
ATGTGAGCAAAAGGCCAGCAAAAGGCCAGGAACCGTAAAAAGGCCGCGTTGCTGGCGTTTTTCCATAGGC
TCCGCCCCCCTGACGAGCATCACAAAAATCGACGCTCAAGTCAGAGGTGGCGAAACCCGACAGGACTATA
AAGATACCAGGCGTTTCCCCCTGGAAGCTCCCTCGTGCGCTCTCCTGTTCCGACCCTGCCGCTTACCGGA
TACCTGTCCGCCTTTCTCCCTTCGGGAAGCGTGGCGCTTTCTCATAGCTCACGCTGTAGGTATCTCAGTT
CGGTGTAGGTCGTTCGCTCCAAGCTGGGCTGTGTGCACGAACCCCCCGTTCAGCCCGACCGCTGCGCCTT
ATCCGGTAACTATCGTCTTGAGTCCAACCCGGTAAGACACGACTTATCGCCACTGGCAGCAGCCACTGGT
AACAGGATTAGCAGAGCGAGGTATGTAGGCGGTGCTACAGAGTTCTTGAAGTGGTGGCCTAACTACGGCT
ACACTAGAAGAACAGTATTTGGTATCTGCGCTCTGCTGAAGCCAGTTACCTTCGGAAAAAGAGTTGGTAG
CTCTTGATCCGGCAAACAAACCACCGCTGGTAGCGGTGGTTTTTTTGTTTGCAAGCAGCAGATTACGCGC
AGAAAAAAAGGATCTCAAGAAGATCCTTTGATCTTTTCTACGGGGTCTGACACTCAGTGGAACGAAAACT
CACGTTAAGGGATTTTGGTCATGAGATTATCAAAAAGGATCTTCACCTAGATCCTTTTAAATTAAAAATG
AAGTTTTAAATCAATCTAAAGTATATATGAGTAAACTTGGTCTGACAGTTACCAATGCTTAATCAGTGAG
GCACCTATCTCAGCGATCTGTCTATTTCGTTCATCCATAGTTGCCTGACTCCCCGTCGTGTAGATAACTA
CGATACGGGAGGGCTTACCATCTGGCCCCAGTGCTGCAATGATACCGCGGCTACCACGCTCACCGGCTCC
AGATTTATCAGCAATAAACCAGCCAGCCGGAAGGGCCGAGCGCAGAAGTGGTCCTGCAACTTTATCCGCC
TCCATCCAGTCTATTAATTGTTGCCGGGAAGCTAGAGTAAGTAGTTCGCCAGTTAATAGTTTGCGCAACG
TTGTTGCCATTGCTACAGGCATCGTGGTGTCACGCTCGTCGTTTGGTATGGCTTCATTCAGCTCCGGTTC
CCAACGATCAAGGCGAGTTACATGATCCCCCATGTTGTGCAAAAAAGCGGTTAGCTCCTTCGGTCCTCCG
ATCGTTGTCAGAAGTAAGTTGGCCGCAGTGTTATCACTCATGGTTATGGCAGCACTGCATAATTCTCTTA
CTGTCATGCCATCCGTAAGATGCTTTTCTGTGACTGGTGAGTACTCAACCAAGTCATTCTGAGAATAGTG
TATGCGGCGACCGAGTTGCTCTTGCCCGGCGTCAATACGGGATAATACCGCGCCACATAGCAGAACTTTA
AAAGTGCTCATCATTGGAAAACGTTCTTCGGGGCGAAAACTCTCAAGGATCTTACCGCTGTTGAGATCCA
GTTCGATGTAACCCACTCGTGCACCCAACTGATCTTCAGCATCTTTTACTTTCACCAGCGTTTCTGGGTG
AGCAAAAACAGGAAGGCAAAATGCCGCAAAAAAGGGAATAAGGGCGACACGGAAATGTTGAATACTCATA
CTCTTCCTTTTTCAATATTATTGAAGCATTTATCAGGGTTATTGTCTCATGAGCGGATACATATTTGAAT
GTATTTAGAAAAATAAACAAATAGGGGTTCCGCGCACATTTCCCCGAAAAGTGCCACCTGACGTCGACGG
ATCGGGAGATCGATCTCCCGATCCCCTAGGGTCGACTCTCAGTACAATCTGCTCTGATGCCGCATAGTTA
AGCCAGTATCTGCTCCCTGCTTGTGTGTTGGAGGTCGCTGAGTAGTGCGCGAGCAAAATTTAAGCTACAA
CAAGGCAAGGCTTGACCGACAATTGCATGAAGAATCTGCTTAGGGTTAGGCGTTTTGCGCTGCTTCGCGA
TGTACGGGCCAGATATACGCGTTGACATTGATTATTGACTAGTTATTAATAGTAATCAATTACGGGGTCA
TTAGTTCATAGCCCATATATGGAGTTCCGCGTTACATAACTTACGGTAAATGGCCCGCCTGGCTGACCGC
CCAACGACCCCCGCCCATTGACGTCAATAATGACGTATGTTCCCATAGTAACGCCAATAGGGACTTTCCA
TTGACGTCAATGGGTGGAGTATTTACGGTAAACTGCCCACTTGGCAGTACATCAAGTGTATCATATGCCA
AGTACGCCCCCTATTGACGTCAATGACGGTAAATGGCCCGCCTGGCATTATGCCCAGTACATGACCTTAT
GGGACTTTCCTACTTGGCAGTACATCTACGTATTAGTCATCGCTATTACCATGGTGATGCGGTTTTGGCA
GTACATCAATGGGCGTGGATAGCGGTTTGACTCACGGGGATTTCCAAGTCTCCACCCCATTGACGTCAAT
GGGAGTTTGTTTTGGCACCAAAATCAACGGGACTTTCCAAAATGTCGTAACAACTCCGCCCCATTGACGC
AAATGGGCGGTAGGCGTGTACGGTGGGAGGTCTATATAAGCAGAGCTGGTTTAGTGAACCGTCAGATCCG
CTAGAGATCCGCGGCCGCTAATACGACTCACTATAGGGAGAGCCGCCACCATGAAACGGACAGCCGACGG
AAGCGAGTTCGAGTCACCAAAGAAGAAGCGGAAAGTCATGTCTGAAGTCGAGTTTAGCCACGAGTATTGG
ATGAGGCACGCACTGACCCTGGCAAAGCGAGCATGGGATGAAAGAGATGTCCCCGTGGGCGCCGTGCTGG
TGCACAACAATAGAGTGATCGGAGAGGGATGGAACAAGGCAATCGGCCACCACGACCCTACCGCACACGC
AGAGATCATGGCACTGAGGCAGGGAGGCCTGGTCATGCAGAATTACCGCCTGTTCGATGCCACCCTGTAT
GTGACACTGGAGCCATGCGTGATGTGCGCAGGAGCAATGATCCACAGCAGGATCGGAAGAGTGGTGTTCG
GAGCACGGGGCGCCAGGACCGGCGCAGTAGGCTCCCTGATGGATGTGCTGCGCCACCCCGGCATAAAACA
CCGGGTGGAGATCACAGAGGGAATCCTGGCAGACGAGTGCGCCGCCCTGCTGAGCGATTTCTTTAGAATG
CGGAGACAGGAGATCAAGGCCCAGAAGAAGGCACAGAGCTCCACCGACTCTGGAGGATCTAGCGGAGGAT
CCTCTGGCAGCGAGACACCAGGAACAAGCGAGTCAGCAACACCAGAGAGCAGTGGCGGCAGCAGCGGCGG
CAGCGACAAGAAGTACAGCATCGGCCTGGCCATCGGCACCAACTCTGTGGGCTGGGCCGTGATCACCGAC
GAGTACAAGGTGCCCAGCAAGAAATTCAAGGTGCTGGGCAACACCGACCGGCACAGCATCAAGAAGAACC
TGATCGGAGCCCTGCTGTTCGACAGCGGCGAAACAGCCGAGGCCACCCGGCTGAAGAGAACCGCCAGAAG
AAGATACACCAGACGGAAGAACCGGATCTGCTATCTGCAAGAGATCTTCAGCAACGAGATGGCCAAGGTG
GACGACAGCTTCTTCCACAGACTGGAAGAGTCCTTCCTGGTGGAAGAGGATAAGAAGCACGAGCGGCACC
CCATCTTCGGCAACATCGTGGACGAGGTGGCCTACCACGAGAAGTACCCCACCATCTACCACCTGAGAAA
GAAACTGGTGGACAGCACCGACAAGGCCGACCTGCGGCTGATCTATCTGGCCCTGGCCCACATGATCAAG
TTCCGGGGCCACTTCCTGATCGAGGGCGACCTGAACCCCGACAACAGCGACGTGGACAAGCTGTTCATCC
AGCTGGTGCAGACCTACAACCAGCTGTTCGAGGAAAACCCCATCAACGCCAGCGGCGTGGACGCCAAGGC
CATCCTGTCTGCCAGACTGAGCAAGAGCAGACGGCTGGAAAATCTGATCGCCCAGCTGCCCGGCGAAAAG
AAGAATGGCCTGTTCGGAAACCTGATTGCCCTGAGCCTGGGCCTGACCCCCAACTTCAAGAGCAACTTCG
ACCTGGCCGAGGATGCCAAACTGCAGCTGAGCAAGGACACCTACGACGACGACCTGGACAACCTGCTGGC
CCAGATCGGCGACCAGTACGCCGACCTGTT
Features (pLannotate 1.2.2; 16 found; start..end, strand, type, name):
   3353..3577    +  polyA_signal   bGH poly(A) signal: bovine growth hormone polyadenylation signal
   3581..3602    +  promoter       SV40 promoter (fragment): SV40 enhancer and early promoter
   3607..3623    +  misc_feature   MCS (fragment): pBluescript multiple cloning site
   3672..3688    -  protein_bind   lac operator: The lac repressor binds to the lac operator to inhibit transcription in E. coli. This inhibition can be relieved by adding lactose or isopropyl-β-D-thiogalactopyranoside (IPTG). lac repressor encoded by lacI
   3696..3726    -  promoter       lac promoter: promoter for the E. coli lac operon
   3741..3762    -  protein_bind   CAP binding site: CAP binding activates transcription in the presence of cAMP. E. coli catabolite activator protein
   3775..3867    -  CDS            lacI (fragment): lac repressor; lacI; The lac repressor binds to the lac operator to inhibit transcription in E. coli. This inhibition can be relieved by adding lactose or isopropyl-β-D-thiogalactopyranoside (IPTG).
   4050..4638    -  rep_origin     ori: high-copy-number ColE1/pMB1/pBR322/pUC origin of replication
   4809..5669    -  CDS            AmpR: β-lactamase; bla; confers resistance to ampicillin, carbenicillin, and related antibiotics
   5670..5774    -  promoter       AmpR promoter: bla
   5845..5889    -  misc_feature   bom (fragment): basis of mobility region from pBR322
   6044..6423    +  enhancer       CMV enhancer: human cytomegalovirus immediate early enhancer
   6424..6627    +  promoter       CMV promoter: human cytomegalovirus (CMV) immediate early promoter
   6669..6687    +  promoter       T7 promoter: promoter for bacteriophage T7 RNA polymerase
   6758..7237    +  CDS            tadA: TADA_ECOLI - Also known as yfhC. Experimental evidence at protein level: Swiss-Prot protein existence level 1. Catalyzes the deamination of adenosine to inosine at the wobble position 34 of tRNA(Arg2). Essential for cell viability. From Escherichia coli (strain K12).
   7355..3236    +  CDS            dCas9 (fragment) (across the origin): catalytically dead mutant of the Cas9 endonuclease from the Streptococcus pyogenes Type II CRISPR/Cas system RNA-guided DNA-binding protein that lacks endonuclease activity due to the D10A mutation in the RuvC catalytic domain and the N863A mutation in the HNH catalytic domain
