[The description below was written by a language model from this plasmid's Addgene catalogue record and pLannotate feature annotations shown in this document.]
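Description:
ABE-RA3.3 is a mammalian expression plasmid of about 8.2 kb that encodes an adenine base editor. It is built on a pCMV backbone and propagated in E. coli from a high-copy ColE1/pBR322-type origin, with ampicillin selection provided by a β-lactamase gene under its own promoter. Small remnants of other cloning vectors (lac promoter/operator, CAP site, lacI, bom, SV40 promoter and polylinker fragments) are annotated in the backbone. These appear to be leftover sequence rather than functional parts, and no mammalian selection marker is annotated.

The payload is a single open reading frame driven by the human CMV immediate-early enhancer and promoter and terminated by the bovine growth hormone polyadenylation signal. A T7 promoter sits just upstream of the coding region. The frame begins with an evolved E. coli TadA adenosine deaminase domain, TadA-RA3.3, which the record lists as carrying E27D, R47K, P48A, R51H, I76F, D108G, K110R, A114V, H122R, M126I and N127K. After a gap consistent with a linker, this domain is followed by Streptococcus pyogenes Cas9, whose coding sequence spans the numbering origin of the circular record. The automated annotation labels this part as a dCas9 fragment, but the catalogue entry specifies the D10A form, i.e. a nickase rather than a fully dead enzyme. Nuclear localisation signals or tags are not annotated.

In an editor of this kind, a guide RNA directs the Cas9 nickase to a target site, where the deaminase converts adenine to inosine, giving A•T to G•C changes without a double-strand break. No guide RNA cassette is annotated, so the guide presumably has to be supplied separately. The associated publication describes an adenine base editor variant with expanded sequence-context compatibility.
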