Addgene plasmid #208304: ABE-RA3.3
Purpose: Expresses ABE-RA3.3 in mammalian cells
Depositing lab: Weixin Tang. Depositing organization: University of Chicago. Publication: An adenine base editor variant expands context compatibility. Xiao YL, Wu Y, Tang W. Nat Biotechnol. 2024 Jan 2. doi: 10.1038/s41587-023-01994-3. PubMed 38168987.
Backbone
  Vector backbone: pCMV with a BR322 origin
  Backbone size w/o insert (bp): 3402
  Vector type: Mammalian Expression
Growth in bacteria
  Bacterial resistance: Ampicillin, 100 μg/mL
  Growth temperature: 37°C
  Growth strain: DH5alpha
  Copy number: High Copy
Gene/Insert
  Gene/Insert name: TadA-RA3.3-SpCas9 D10A
  Species: E. coli
  Insert size (bp): 4818
  Mutation: E27D, R47K, P48A, R51H, I76F, D108G, K110R, A114V, H122R, M126I, N127K
  Cloning method: Restriction Enzyme; 5′ cloning site Unknown (unknown if destroyed); 3′ cloning site Unknown (unknown if destroyed)
Terms and licenses: Academic/Nonprofit Terms; Industry Terms: Not Available to Industry
How to cite: ABE-RA3.3 was a gift from Weixin Tang (Addgene plasmid # 208304 ; http://n2t.net/addgene:208304 ; RRID:Addgene_208304)
